Addgene plasmid #48329: pET His6 Sumo TEV co-transformation cloning vector (13S-S)
Purpose: (Empty Backbone)
Depositing lab: Scott Gradia. Depositing organization: University of California, Berkeley.
Backbone
  Vector backbone: pET
  Backbone size (bp): 3939
  Vector type: Bacterial Expression
  Tag / fusion protein: His6 (N terminal on backbone); Sumo (N terminal on backbone)
Growth in bacteria
  Bacterial resistance: Spectinomycin, 50 μg/mL
  Growth temperature: 37°C
  Growth strain: XL1 Blue
  Copy number: Low Copy
Gene/Insert
  Gene/Insert name: None
Terms and licenses: Academic/Nonprofit Terms; Industry Terms: Not Available to Industry
Depositor comments: This plasmid is an empty vector to be used with a LIC cloning protocol. It has a TEV cleavable His6-Sumo fusion tag on the N-terminus and a Spec resistance. To clone into this vector, add LIC fusion tags to the 5' end of your PCR primers. Forward - 5'TACTTCCAATCCAATGCA3' Reverse - 5'TTATCCACTTCCAATGTTATTA3' Linearize the plasmid with SspI and gel purify. When digesting the DNA with T4 polymerase for LIC, use dCTP for insert and dGTP for vector. The 13-series vectors were designed to enable rapid cloning for a co-expression system. Vectors are based on Novagen's Duet system. Each gene is expressed on its own vector, which has been optimized so that each gene expresses at approximately equal levels. The 13-series vectors are all compatible with 2-series transfer vectors, so if cotransformation fails, there is a readily available backup in polycistronic expression.13S CDF origin SpecR13K ColA origin KanR2-series transfer ColE1 origin AmpR13S vectors must be cotransformed with a 2-series vector for optimal expression (that is, the presence of an empty 2A-T vector enhances expression of a gene in 13S). For triple expressions, the proteins all seem to express at approximately equal levels. Genes in the CDF vector consistently express at very slightly lower levels, so if you're trying to pull down stoichiometric complexes, it's probably best to put His6-fusion protein in this vector. More information on this vector can be found through http://qb3.berkeley.edu/qb3/macrolab/
How to cite: pET His6 Sumo TEV co-transformation cloning vector (13S-S) was a gift from Scott Gradia (Addgene plasmid # 48329 ; http://n2t.net/addgene:48329 ; RRID:Addgene_48329)
