[The description below was written by a language model from this plasmid's Addgene catalogue record and pLannotate feature annotations shown in this document.]
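Description:
pET His6 Sumo TEV co-transformation cloning vector (13S-S) is an empty 3,939 bp bacterial expression backbone of the pET family, modelled on the Duet co-expression system. It replicates in E. coli from the CloDF13 (CDF) origin at low copy number. Selection is with spectinomycin through an aadA gene that the annotation places downstream of an AmpR (bla) promoter. Because the CDF origin is compatible with ColE1 and ColA origins, the plasmid can coexist in one cell with partner vectors from the same collection that carry ampicillin or kanamycin resistance.

The expression cassette consists of a T7 promoter with an adjacent lac operator, the T7 gene 10 ribosome binding site, and an N-terminal 6xHis tag. These are followed by a yeast SMT3-derived SUMO domain, a TEV protease site and a T7 terminator. A lacI gene with its own promoter is carried on the plasmid, so transcription is repressed until IPTG is added in a host supplying T7 RNA polymerase. No insert is present. Genes are introduced by ligation-independent cloning after the vector is linearised with SspI, giving a His6-SUMO fusion whose tag can be removed with TEV protease. Short annotated fragments of TcR and SET1, along with a CAP binding site, appear to be backbone remnants rather than functional parts.

According to the depositor, the 13-series places each subunit of a complex on its own plasmid, tuned for roughly equal expression. The 13S vectors express best when co-transformed with a 2-series vector, even an empty one. Genes in the CDF vector express at slightly lower levels, so the depositor suggests it for the His6-tagged subunit when pulling down stoichiometric complexes. Compatibility with the 2-series transfer vectors offers polycistronic expression as a fallback.
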