Features (pLannotate 1.2.2; 16 found; start..end, strand, type, name):
      3..1085    -  CDS            lacI: lac repressor; lacI; The lac repressor binds to the lac operator to inhibit transcription in E. coli. This inhibition can be relieved by adding lactose or isopropyl-β-D-thiogalactopyranoside (IPTG).
   1086..1163    -  promoter       lacI promoter: lacI
   1171..1206    -  CDS            TcR (fragment): tetracycline efflux protein; tet; confers resistance to tetracycline
   1209..1227    +  promoter       T7 promoter: promoter for bacteriophage T7 RNA polymerase
   1235..1251    +  protein_bind   lac operator: The lac repressor binds to the lac operator to inhibit transcription in E. coli. This inhibition can be relieved by adding lactose or isopropyl-β-D-thiogalactopyranoside (IPTG). lac repressor encoded by lacI
   1308..1330    +  RBS            RBS: efficient ribosome binding site from bacteriophage T7 gene 10 (Olins and Rangwala, 1989)
   1350..1367    +  CDS            6xHis: 6xHis affinity tag
   1386..1678    +  CDS            SUMO (fragment): cleavable ubiquitin-like protein tag; S. cerevisiae SMT3 (truncated)
   1686..1702    +  CDS            TEV site (fragment): tobacco etch virus (TEV) protease recognition and cleavage site
   1788..1837    +  CDS            SET1 (fragment): solubility-enhancement tag derived from T7 phage gene 10B
   1845..1892    +  terminator     T7 terminator: transcription terminator for bacteriophage T7 RNA polymerase
   2066..2854    -  CDS            aadA: S3AD_ECOLX - Experimental evidence at protein level: Swiss-Prot protein existence level 1. Mediates bacterial resistance to the antibiotics streptomycin and spectinomycin. From Escherichia coli.
   2855..2946    -  promoter       AmpR promoter: bla
   2994..3732    -  rep_origin     CloDF13 ori: Plasmids containing the CloDF13 (CDF) origin of replication can be propagated in E. coli cells that contain additional plasmids with compatible origins.
   3829..3893    -  CDS            TcR (fragment): tetracycline efflux protein; tet; confers resistance to tetracycline
   3908..3929    -  protein_bind   CAP binding site: CAP binding activates transcription in the presence of cAMP. E. coli catabolite activator protein
>Addgene plasmid #48329 | pET His6 Sumo TEV co-transformation cloning vector (13S-S) | depositor full sequence | sequence record 69811 | Full Sequence
GCTCACTGCCCGCTTTCCAGTCGGGAAACCTGTCGTGCCAGCTGCATTAATGAATCGGCCAACGCGCGGG
GAGAGGCGGTTTGCGTATTGGGCGCCAGGGTGGTTTTTCTTTTCACCAGTGAGACGGGCAACAGCTGATT
GCCCTTCACCGCCTGGCCCTGAGAGAGTTGCAGCAAGCGGTCCACGCTGGTTTGCCCCAGCAGGCGAAAA
TCCTGTTTGATGGTGGTTAACGGCGGGATATAACATGAGCTGTCTTCGGTATCGTCGTATCCCACTACCG
AGATGTCCGCACCAACGCGCAGCCCGGACTCGGTAATGGCGCGCATTGCGCCCAGCGCCATCTGATCGTT
GGCAACCAGCATCGCAGTGGGAACGATGCCCTCATTCAGCATTTGCATGGTTTGTTGAAAACCGGACATG
GCACTCCAGTCGCCTTCCCGTTCCGCTATCGGCTGAATTTGATTGCGAGTGAGATATTTATGCCAGCCAG
CCAGACGCAGACGCGCCGAGACAGAACTTAATGGGCCCGCTAACAGCGCGATTTGCTGGTGACCCAATGC
GACCAGATGCTCCACGCCCAGTCGCGTACCGTCTTCATGGGAGAAAATAATACTGTTGATGGGTGTCTGG
TCAGAGACATCAAGAAATAACGCCGGAACATTAGTGCAGGCAGCTTCCACAGCAATGGCATCCTGGTCAT
CCAGCGGATAGTTAATGATCAGCCCACTGACGCGTTGCGCGAGAAGATTGTGCACCGCCGCTTTACAGGC
TTCGACGCCGCTTCGTTCTACCATCGACACCACCACGCTGGCACCCAGTTGATCGGCGCGAGATTTAATC
GCCGCGACAATTTGCGACGGCGCGTGCAGGGCCAGACTGGAGGTGGCAACGCCAATCAGCAACGACTGTT
TGCCCGCCAGTTGTTGTGCCACGCGGTTGGGAATGTAATTCAGCTCCGCCATCGCCGCTTCCACTTTTTC
CCGCGTTTTCGCAGAAACGTGGCTGGCCTGGTTCACCACGCGGGAAACGGTCTGATAAGAGACACCGGCA
TACTCTGCGACATCGTATAACGTTACTGGTTTCACATTCACCACCCTGAATTGACTCTCTTCCGGGCGCT
ATCATGCCATACCGCGAAAGGTTTTGCGCCATTCGATGGTGTCCGGGATCTCGACGCTCTCCCTTATGCG
ACTCCTGCATTAGGAAATTAATACGACTCACTATAGGGAGAGAATTGTGAGCGGATAACAATTCCCCTGT
AGATTAATTAAGCGGCCGCCCTGCAGGACTCGAGTTCTAGAAATAATTTTGTTTAACTTTAAGAAGGAGA
TATACATATGAAATCTTCTCACCATCACCATCACCATGGTTCTTCTATGGCTAGCATGTCGGACTCAGAA
GTCAATCAAGAAGCTAAGCCAGAGGTCAAGCCAGAAGTCAAGCCTGAGACTCACATCAATTTAAAGGTGT
CCGATGGATCTTCAGAGATCTTCTTCAAGATCAAAAAGACCACTCCTTTAAGAAGGCTGATGGAAGCGTT
CGCTAAAAGACAGGGTAAGGAAATGGACTCCTTAAGATTCTTGTACGACGGTATTAGAATTCAAGCTGAT
CAGACCCCTGAAGATTTGGACATGGAGGATAACGATATTATTGAGGCTCACAGAGAACAGATTGGTGGGA
TCGAGGAAAACCTGTACTTCCAATCCAATATTGGAAGTGGATAACGGATCCGCGATCGCGGCGCGCCACC
TGGTGGCCGGCCGGTACCACGCGTGCGCGCTGATCCGGCTGCTAACAAAGCCCGAAAGGAAGCTGAGTTG
GCTGCTGCCACCGCTGAGCAATAACTAGCATAACCCCTTGGGGCCTCTAAACGGGTCTTGAGGGGTTTTT
TGCTGAAACCTCAGGCATTTGAGAAGCACACGGTCACACTGCTTCCGGTAGTCAATAAACCGGTAAACCA
GCAATAGACATAAGCGGCTATTTAACGACCCTGCCCTGAACCGACGACCGGGTCATCGTGGCCGGATCTT
GCGGCCCCTCGGCTTGAACGAATTGTTAGACATTATTTGCCGACTACCTTGGTGATCTCGCCTTTCACGT
AATGGACAAATTCTTCCAACTGATCTGCGCGCGAGGCCAAGCGATCTTCTTCTTGTCCAAGATAAGCCTG
TCTAGCTTCAAGTATGACGGGCTGATACTGGGCCGGCAGGCGCTCCATTGCCCAGTCGGCAGCGACATCC
TTCGGCGCGATTTTGCCGGTTACTGCGCTGTACCAAATGCGGGACAACGTAAGCACTACATTTCGCTCAT
CGCCAGCCCAGTCGGGCGGCGAGTTCCATAGCGTTAAGGTTTCATTTAGCGCCTCAAATAGATCCTGTTC
AGGAACCGGATCAAAGAGTTCCTCCGCCGCTGGACCTACCAAGGCAACGCTATGTTCTCTTGCTTTTGTC
AGCAAGATAGCCAGATCAATGTCGATCGTGGCTGGCTCGAAGATACCTGCAAGAATGTCATTGCGCTGCC
ATTCTCCAAATTGCAGTTCGCGCTTAGCTGGATAACGCCACGGAATGATGTCGTCGTGCACAACAATGGT
GACTTCTACAGCGCGGAGAATCTCGCTCTCTCCAGGGGAAGCCGAAGTTTCCAAAAGGTCGTTGATCAAA
GCTCGCCGCGTTGTTTCATCAAGCCTTACGGTCACCGTAACCAGCAAATCAATATCACTGTGCGGCTTCA
GGCCGCCATCCACTGCGGAGCCGTACAAATGTACGGCCAGCAACGTCGGTTCGAGATGGCGCTCGATGAC
GCCAACTACCTCTGATAGTTGAGTCGATACTTCGGCGATCACCGCTTCCCTCATACTCTTCCTTTTTCAT
TATTATTGAAGCATTTATCAGGGTTATTGTCTCATGAGCGGATACATATTTGAATGTATTTAGAAAAATA
AACAAATAGCTAGCTCACTCGGTCGCTACGCTCCGGGCGTGAGACTGCGGCGGGCGCTGCGGACACATAC
AAAGTTACCCACAGATTCCGTGGATAAGCAGGGGACTAACATGTGAGGCAAAACAGCAGGGCCGCGCCGG
TGGCGTTTTTCCATAGGCTCCGCCCTCCTGCCAGAGTTCACATAAACAGACGCTTTTCCGGTGCATCTGT
GGGAGCCGTGAGGCTCAACCATGAATCTGACAGTACGGGCGAAACCCGACAGGACTTAAAGATCCCCACC
GTTTCCGGCGGGTCGCTCCCTCTTGCGCTCTCCTGTTCCGACCCTGCCGTTTACCGGATACCTGTTCCGC
CTTTCTCCCTTACGGGAAGTGTGGCGCTTTCTCATAGCTCACACACTGGTATCTCGGCTCGGTGTAGGTC
GTTCGCTCCAAGCTGGGCTGTAAGCAAGAACTCCCCGTTCAGCCCGACTGCTGCGCCTTATCCGGTAACT
GTTCACTTGAGTCCAACCCGGAAAAGCACGGTAAAACGCCACTGGCAGCAGCCATTGGTAACTGGGAGTT
CGCAGAGGATTTGTTTAGCTAAACACGCGGTTGCTCTTGAAGTGTGCGCCAAAGTCCGGCTACACTGGAA
GGACAGATTTGGTTGCTGTGCTCTGCGAAAGCCAGTTACCACGGTTAAGCAGTTCCCCAACTGACTTAAC
CTTCGATCAAACCACCTCCCCAGGTGGTTTTTTCGTTTACAGGGCAAAAGATTACGCGCAGAAAAAAAGG
ATCTCAAGAAGATCCTTTGATCTTTTCTACTGAACCGCTCTTGATTTCAGTGCAATTTATCTCTTCAAAT
GTAGCACCTGAAGTCAGCCCCATACGATATAAGTTGTAATTCTCATGTTAGTCATGCCCCGCGCCCACCG
GAAGGAGCTGACTGGGTTGAAGGCTCTCAAGGGCATCGGTCGAGATCCCGGTGCCTAATGAGTGAGCTAA
CTTACATTAATTGCGTTGC
