>Addgene plasmid #48329 | pET His6 Sumo TEV co-transformation cloning vector (13S-S) | addgene partial sequence | sequence record 71655 | LacI-R 5'-GGCATACTCTGCGACATCGT-3'
CACCCTGAATTGACTCTCTTCCGGGCGCTATCATGCCATACCGCGAAAGGTTTTGCGCCATTCGATGGTG
TCCGGGATCTCGACGCTCTCCCTTATGCGACTCCTGCATTAGGAAATTAATACGACTCACTATAGGGAGA
GAATTGTGAGCGGATAACAATTCCCCTGTAGATTAATTAAGCGGCCGCCCTGCAGGACTCGAGTTCTAGA
AATAATTTTGTTTAACTTTAAGAAGGAGATATACATATGAAATCTTCTCACCATCACCATCACCATGGTT
CTTCTATGGCTAGCATGTCGGACTCAGAAGTCAATCAAGAAGCTAAGCCAGAGGTCAAGCCAGAAGTCAA
GCCTGAGACTCACATCAATTTAAAGGTGTCCGATGGATCTTCAGAGATCTTCTTCAAGATCAAAAAGACC
ACTCCTTTAAGAAGGCTGATGGAAGCGTTCGCTAAAAGACAGGGTAAGGAAATGGACTCCTTAAGATTCT
TGTACGACGGTATTAGAATTCAAGCTGATCAGACCCCTGAAGATTTGGACATGGAGGATAACGATATTAT
TGAGGCTCACAGAGAACAGATTGGTGGGATCGAGGAAAACCTGTACTTCCAATCCAATATTGGAAGTGGA
TAACGGATCCGCGATCGCGGCGCGCCACCTGGTGGCCGGCCGGTACCACGCGTGCGCGCTGATCCGGCTG
CTAACAAAGCCCGAAAGGAAGCTGAGTTGGCTGCTGCCACCGCTGAGCAATAACTAGCATAACCCCTTGG
GGCCTCTAAACGGGTCTTGAGGGGTTTTTTGCTGAAACCTCAGGCATTTGAGAAGCACACGGTCACACTG
CTTCCGGTAGTCAATAAACCGGTAAACCAGCAATAGACATAAGCGGCTATTTAACGACCCTGCCCTGAAC
CGACGACCGGGTCATCGTGGCCGGATCTTGCGGCCCCTCGGCTTGAACGAATTGTTAGACATTATTTGCC
GACTACCTTGGTGATCTCGCCTTTCACGTAATGGACAAATTCTTCCAACTGATCTGCGCGCGAGGCCAAG
CGATCTTCTTCTTGTCCAAGATAAGCCTGTCTAGCT
